>Addgene plasmid #180454 | pTCF120 H-2D(b) | addgene full sequence | sequence record 355842 | Addgene NGS Result
GATATACATATGGGTCCGCATAGCATGCGTTATTTTGAAACCGCAGTTAGCCGTCCGGGTCTGGAAGAAC
CGCGTTATATTAGCGTTGGTTATGTGGATAACAAAGAATTCGTGCGTTTTGATTCCGATGCAGAAAATCC
GCGTTATGAACCGCGTGCACCGTGGATGGAACAAGAAGGTCCGGAATATTGGGAACGTGAAACCCAGAAA
GCAAAAGGTCAAGAACAGTGGTTTCGTGTTAGCCTGCGTAATCTGCTGGGCTATTATAACCAGAGTGCCG
GTGGTAGCCATACCCTGCAGCAGATGAGCGGTTGTGATCTGGGTAGCGATTGGCGTCTGCTGCGTGGTTA
TCTGCAGTTTGCCTATGAAGGTCGTGATTATATTGCCCTGAATGAGGATCTGAAAACCTGGACCGCAGCA
GATATGGCAGCACAGATTACCCGTCGTAAATGGGAACAGAGCGGTGCAGCAGAACACTATAAAGCATATC
TGGAAGGTGAATGTGTTGAATGGCTGCATCGTTATCTGAAAAATGGTAATGCAACCCTGCTGCGTACCGA
TAGCCCGAAAGCACATGTTACCCATCATCCGCGTAGCAAAGGTGAAGTTACCCTGCGTTGTTGGGCACTG
GGTTTTTATCCGGCAGATATTACCCTGACCTGGCAGCTGAATGGTGAAGAACTGACCCAGGATATGGAAC
TGGTTGAAACCCGTCCTGCCGGTGATGGCACCTTTCAGAAATGGGCAAGCGTTGTTGTTCCGCTGGGTAA
AGAACAGAATTATACCTGTCGTGTGTATCATGAAGGTCTGCCGGAACCGCTGACCCTGCGCTGGGAACCG
CCTCCGAGTGGATCCCTGCATCATATTCTGGATGCACAGAAAATGGTGTGGAATCATCGTTAAAAGCTTG
CGGCCGCACTCGAGCACCACCACCACCACCACTGAGATCCGGCTGCTAACAAAGCCCGAAAGGAAGCTGA
GTTGGCTGCTGCCACCGCTGAGCAATAACTAGCATAACCCCTTGGGGCCTCTAAACGGGTCTTGAGGGGT
TTTTTGCTGAAAGGAGGAACTATATCCGGATTGGCGAATGGG
[124 nt withheld, positions 1093-1216]
C
[91 nt withheld, positions 1218-1308]
A
[49 nt withheld, positions 1310-1358]
CCTTTGACGTTGGAGTCCACGTTCTTT
[37 nt withheld, positions 1386-1422]
ACCCTATCTCGGTCTATTCTTTTGATTTATAAGGGATTTTGCCGATTTCGGCCTATTGGTTAAAAAATGA
GCTGATTTAACAAAAATTTAACGCGAATTTTAACAAAATATTAACGCTTACAATTTAGGTGGCACTTTTC
GGGGAAATGTGCGCGGAACCCCTATTTGTTTATTTTTCTAAATACATTCAAATATGTATCCGCTCATGAA
TTAATTCTTAGAAAAACTCATCGAGCATCAAATGAAACTGCAATTTATTCATATCAGGATTATCAATACC
ATATTTTTGAAAAAGCCGTTTCTGTAATGAAGGAGAAAACTCACCGAGGCAGTTCCATAGGATGGCAAGA
TCCTGGTATCGGTCTGCGATTCCGACTCGTCCAACATCAATACAACCTATTAATTTCCCCTCGTCAAAAA
TAAGGTTATCAAGTGAGAAATCACCATGAGTGACGACTGAATCCGGTGAGAATGGCAAAAGTTTATGCAT
TTCTTTCCAGACTTGTTCAACAGGCCAGCCATTACGCTCGTCATCAAAATCACTCGCATCAACCAAACCG
TTATTCATTCGTGATTGCGCCTGAGCGAGACGAAATACGCGATCGCTGTTAAAAGGACAATTACAAACAG
GAATCGAATGCAACCGGCGCAGGAACACTGCCAGCGCATCAACAATATTTTCACCTGAATCAGGATATTC
TTCTAATACCTGGAATGCTGTTTTCCCGGGGATCGCAGTGGTGAGTAACCATGCATCATCAGGAGTACGG
ATAAAATGCTTGATGGTCGGAAGAGGCATAAATTCCGTCAGCCAGTTTAGTCTGACCATCTCATCTGTAA
CATCATTGGCAACGCTACCTTTGCCATGTTTCAGAAACAACTCTGGCGCATCGGGCTTCCCATACAATCG
ATAGATTGTCGCACCTGATTGCCCGACATTATCGCGAGCCCATTTATACCCATATAAATCAGCATCCATG
TTGGAATTTAATCGCGGCCTAGAGCAAGACGTTTCCCGTTGAATATGGCTCATAACACCCCTTGTATTAC
TGTTTATGTAAGCAGACAGTTTTATTGTTCATGACCAAAATCCCTTAACGTGAGTTTTCGTTCCACTGAG
CGTCAGACCCCGTAGAAAAGATCAAAGGATCTTCTTGAGATCCTTTTTTTCTGCGCGTAATCTGCTGCTT
GCAAACAAAAAAACCACCGCTACCAGCGGTGGTTTGTTTGCCGGATCAAGAGCTACCAACTCTTTTTCCG
AAGGTAACTGGCTTCAGCAGAGCGCAGATACCAAATACTGTCCTTCTAGTGTAGCCGTAGTTAGGCCACC
ACTTCAAGAACTCTGTAGCACCGCCTACATACCTCGCTCTGCTAATCCTGTTACCAGTGGCTGCTGCCAG
TGGCGATAAGTCGTGTCTTACCGGGTTGGACTCAAGACGATAGTTACCGGATAAGGCGCAGCGGTCGGGC
TGAACGGGGGGTTCGTGCACACAGCCCAGCTTGGAGCGAACGACCTACACCGAACTGAGATACCTACAGC
GTGAGCTATGAGAAAGCGCCACGCTTCCCGAAGGGAGAAAGGCGGACAGGTATCCGGTAAGCGGCAGGGT
CGGAACAGGAGAGCGCACGAGGGAGCTTCCAGGGGGAAACGCCTGGTATCTTTATAGTCCTGTCGGGTTT
CGCCACCTCTGACTTGAGCGTCGATTTTTGTGATGCTCGTCAGGGGGGCGGAGCCTATGGAAAAACGCCA
GCAACGCGGCCTTTTTACGGTTCCTGGCCTTTTGCTGGCCTTTTGCTCACATGTTCTTTCCTGCGTTATC
CCCTGATTCTGTGGATAACCGTATTACCGCCTTTGAGTGAGCTGATACCGCTCGCCGCAGCCGAACGACC
GAGCGCAGCGAGTCAGTGAGCGAGGAAGCGGAAGAGCGCCTGATGCGGTATTTTCTCCTTACGCATCTGT
GCGGTATTTCACACCGCAATGGTGCACTCTCAGTACAATCTGCTCTGATGCCGCATAGTTAAGCCAGTAT
ACACTCCGCTATCGCTACGTGACTGGGTCATGGCTGCGCCCCGACACCCGCCAACACCCGCTGACGCGCC
CTGACGGGCTTGTCTGCTCCCGGCATCCGCTTACAGACAAGCTGTGACCGTCTCCGGGAGCTGCATGTGT
CAGAGGTTTTCACCGTCATCACCGAAACGCGCGAGGCAGCTGCGGTAAAGCTCATCAGCGTGGTCGTGAA
GCGATTCACAGATGTCTGCCTGTTCATCCGCGTCCAGCTCGTTGAGTTTCTCCAGAAGCGTTAATGTCTG
GCTTCTGATAAAGCGGGCCATGTTAAGGGCGGTTTTTTCCTGTTTGGTCACTGATGCCTCCGTGTAAGGG
GGATTTCTGTTCATGGGGGTAATGATACCGATGAAACGAGAGAGGATGCTCACGATACGGGTTACTGATG
ATGAACATGCCCGGTTACTGGAACGTTGTGAGGGTAAACAACTGGCGGTATGGATGCGGCGGGACCAGAG
AAAAATCACTCAGGGTCAATGCCAGCGCTTCGTTAATACAGATGTAGGTGTTCCACAGGGTAGCCAGCAG
CATCCTGCGATGCAGATCCGGAACATAATGGTGCAGGGCGCTGACTTCCGCGTTTCCAGACTTTACGAAA
CACGGAAACCGAAGACCATTCATGTTGTTGCTCAGGTCGCAGACGTTTTGCAGCAGCAGTCGCTTCACGT
TCGCTCGCGTATCGGTGATTCATTCTGCTAACCAGTAAGGCAACCCCGCCAGCCTAGCCGGGTCCTCAAC
GACAGGAGCACGATCATGCGCACCCGTGGGGCCGCCATGCCGGCGATAATGGCCTGCTTCTCGCCGAAAC
GTTTGGTGGCGGGACCAGTGACGAAGGCTTGAGCGAGGGCGTGCAAGATTCCGAATACCGCAAGCGACAG
GCCGATCATCGTCGCGCTCCAGCGAAAGCGGTCCTCGCCGAAAATGACCCAGAGCGCTGCCGGCACCTGT
CCTACGAGTTGCATGATAAAGAAGACAGTCATAAGTGCGGCGACGATAGTCATGCCCCGCGCCCACCGGA
AGGAGCTGACTGGGTTGAAGGCTCTCAAGGGCATCGGTCGAGATCCCGGTGCCTAATGAGTGAGCTAACT
TACATTAATTGCGTTGCGCTCACTGCCCGCTTTCCAGTCGGGAAACCTGTCGTGCCAGCTGCATTAATGA
ATCGGCCAACGCGCGGGGAGAGGCGGTTTGCGTATTGGGCGCCAGGGTGGTTTTTCTTTTCACCAGTGAG
ACGGGCAACAGCTGATTGCCCTTCACCGCCTGGCCCTGAGAGAGTTGCAGCAAGCGGTCCACGCTGGTTT
GCCCCAGCAGGCGAAAATCCTGTTTGATGGTGGTTAACGGCGGGATATAACATGAGCTGTCTTCGGTATC
GTCGTATCCCACTACCGAGATATCCGCACCAACGCGCAGCCCGGACTCGGTAATGGCGCGCATTGCGCCC
AGCGCCATCTGATCGTTGGCAACCAGCATCGCAGTGGGAACGATGCCCTCATTCAGCATTTGCATGGTTT
GTTGAAAACCGGACATGGCACTCCAGTCGCCTTCCCGTTCCGCTATCGGCTGAATTTGATTGCGAGTGAG
ATATTTATGCCAGCCAGCCAGACGCAGACGCGCCGAGACAGAACTTAATGGGCCCGCTAACAGCGCGATT
TGCTGGTGACCCAATGCGACCAGATGCTCCACGCCCAGTCGCGTACCGTCTTCATGGGAGAAAATAATAC
TGTTGATGGGTGTCTGGTCAGAGACATCAAGAAATAACGCCGGAACATTAGTGCAGGCAGCTTCCACAGC
AATGGCATCCTGGTCATCCAGCGGATAGTTAATGATCAGCCCACTGACGCGTTGCGCGAGAAGATTGTGC
ACCGCCGCTTTACAGGCTTCGACGCCGCTTCGTTCTACCATCGACACCACCACGCTGGCACCCAGTTGAT
CGGCGCGAGATTTAATCGCCGCGACAATTTGCGACGGCGCGTGCAGGGCCAGACTGGAGGTGGCAACGCC
AATCAGCAACGACTGTTTGCCCGCCAGTTGTTGTGCCACGCGGTTGGGAATGTAATTCAGCTCCGCCATC
GCCGCTTCCACTTTTTCCCGCGTTTTCGCAGAAACGTGGCTGGCCTGGTTCACCACGCGGGAAACGGTCT
GATAAGAGACACCGGCATACTCTGCGACATCGTATAACGTTACTGGTTTCACATTCACCACCCTGAATTG
ACTCTCTTCCGGGCGCTATCATGCCATACCGCGAAAGGTTTTGCGCCATTCGATGGTGTCCGGGATCTCG
ACGCTCTCCCTTATGCGACTCCTGCATTAGGAAGCAGCCCAGTAGTAGGTTGAGGCCGTTGAGCACCGCC
GCCGCAAGGAATGGTGCATGCAAGGAGATGGCGCCCAACAGTCCCCCGGCCACGGGGCCTGCCACCATAC
CCACGCCGAAACAAGCGCTCATGAGCCCGAAGTGGCGAGCCCGATCTTCCCCATCGGTGATGTCGGCGAT
ATAGGCGCCAGCAACCGCACCTGTGGCGCCGGTGATGCCGGCCACGATGCGTCCGGCGTAGAGGATCGAG
ATCTCGATCCCGCGAAATTAATACGACTCACTATAGGGGAATTGTGAGCGGATAACAATTCCCCTCTAGA
AATAATTTTGTTTAACTTTAAGAAGGA
Features (pLannotate 1.2.2; 19 found; start..end, strand, type, name):
     13..849     +  CDS            H2-D1 (fragment): HA11_MOUSE - Experimental evidence at protein level: Swiss-Prot protein existence level 1. Involved in the presentation of foreign antigens to the immune system. From Mus musculus (Mouse).
    925..942     +  CDS            9xHis (fragment): 9xHis affinity tag
    952..1001    +  CDS            SET1 (fragment): solubility-enhancement tag derived from T7 phage gene 10B
   1009..1056    +  terminator     T7 terminator: transcription terminator for bacteriophage T7 RNA polymerase
   1093..1521    +  rep_origin     f1 ori (sequence partly withheld): f1 bacteriophage origin of replication; arrow indicates direction of (+) strand synthesis
   1574..1631    +  promoter       AmpR promoter (fragment): bla
   1640..2455    -  CDS            KanR: aminoglycoside phosphotransferase; aph(3')-Ia; confers resistance to kanamycin in bacteria or G418 (Geneticin®) in eukaryotes
   2577..3165    +  rep_origin     ori: high-copy-number ColE1/pMB1/pBR322/pUC origin of replication
   3351..3490    -  misc_feature   bom: basis of mobility region from pBR322
   3592..3783    -  CDS            rop: Rop protein, which maintains plasmids at low copy number; rop
   3800..4180    +  CDS            YPB1_ECOLX: Protein predicted: Swiss-Prot protein existence level 4. From Escherichia coli.
   4252..4543    -  CDS            TcR (fragment): tetracycline efflux protein; tet; confers resistance to tetracycline
   4558..4579    -  protein_bind   CAP binding site: CAP binding activates transcription in the presence of cAMP. E. coli catabolite activator protein
   4592..5674    -  CDS            lacI: lac repressor; lacI; The lac repressor binds to the lac operator to inhibit transcription in E. coli. This inhibition can be relieved by adding lactose or isopropyl-β-D-thiogalactopyranoside (IPTG).
   5675..5752    -  promoter       lacI promoter: lacI
   5760..6039    -  CDS            TcR (fragment): tetracycline efflux protein; tet; confers resistance to tetracycline
   6061..6079    +  promoter       T7 promoter: promoter for bacteriophage T7 RNA polymerase
   6080..6104    +  protein_bind   lac operator: The lac repressor binds to the lac operator to inhibit transcription in E. coli. This inhibition can be relieved by adding lactose or isopropyl-β-D-thiogalactopyranoside (IPTG). lac repressor encoded by lacI
   6119..2       +  RBS            RBS (across the origin): efficient ribosome binding site from bacteriophage T7 gene 10 (Olins and Rangwala, 1989)
