>Addgene plasmid #180454 | pTCF120 H-2D(b) | depositor full sequence | sequence record 357373 | pTCF120 H-2D(b) sequence 6143 bps
GATATACATATGGGTCCGCATAGCATGCGTTATTTTGAAACCGCAGTTAGCCGTCCGGGTCTGGAAGAAC
CGCGTTATATTAGCGTTGGTTATGTGGATAACAAAGAATTCGTGCGTTTTGATTCCGATGCAGAAAATCC
GCGTTATGAACCGCGTGCACCGTGGATGGAACAAGAAGGTCCGGAATATTGGGAACGTGAAACCCAGAAA
GCAAAAGGTCAAGAACAGTGGTTTCGTGTTAGCCTGCGTAATCTGCTGGGCTATTATAACCAGAGTGCCG
GTGGTAGCCATACCCTGCAGCAGATGAGCGGTTGTGATCTGGGTAGCGATTGGCGTCTGCTGCGTGGTTA
TCTGCAGTTTGCCTATGAAGGTCGTGATTATATTGCCCTGAATGAGGATCTGAAAACCTGGACCGCAGCA
GATATGGCAGCACAGATTACCCGTCGTAAATGGGAACAGAGCGGTGCAGCAGAACACTATAAAGCATATC
TGGAAGGTGAATGTGTTGAATGGCTGCATCGTTATCTGAAAAATGGTAATGCAACCCTGCTGCGTACCGA
TAGCCCGAAAGCACATGTTACCCATCATCCGCGTAGCAAAGGTGAAGTTACCCTGCGTTGTTGGGCACTG
GGTTTTTATCCGGCAGATATTACCCTGACCTGGCAGCTGAATGGTGAAGAACTGACCCAGGATATGGAAC
TGGTTGAAACCCGTCCTGCCGGTGATGGCACCTTTCAGAAATGGGCAAGCGTTGTTGTTCCGCTGGGTAA
AGAACAGAATTATACCTGTCGTGTGTATCATGAAGGTCTGCCGGAACCGCTGACCCTGCGCTGGGAACCG
CCTCCGAGTGGATCCCTGCATCATATTCTGGATGCACAGAAAATGGTGTGGAATCATCGTTAAAAGCTTG
CGGCCGCACTCGAGCACCACCACCACCACCACTGAGATCCGGCTGCTAACAAAGCCCGAAAGGAAGCTGA
GTTGGCTGCTGCCACCGCTGAGCAATAACTAGCATAACCCCTTGGGGCCTCTAAACGGGTCTTGAGGGGT
TTTTTGCTGAAAGGAGGAACTATATCCGGATTGGCGAATGGG
[124 nt withheld, positions 1093-1216]
C
[91 nt withheld, positions 1218-1308]
A
[49 nt withheld, positions 1310-1358]
CCTTTGACGTTGGAGTCCACGTTCTTT
[37 nt withheld, positions 1386-1422]
ACCCTATCTCGGTCTATTCTTTTGATTTATAAGGGATTTTGCCGATTTCGGCCTATTGGTTAAAAAATGA
GCTGATTTAACAAAAATTTAACGCGAATTTTAACAAAATATTAACGTTTACAATTTCAGGTGGCACTTTT
CGGGGAAATGTGCGCGGAACCCCTATTTGTTTATTTTTCTAAATACATTCAAATATGTATCCGCTCATGA
ATTAATTCTTAGAAAAACTCATCGAGCATCAAATGAAACTGCAATTTATTCATATCAGGATTATCAATAC
CATATTTTTGAAAAAGCCGTTTCTGTAATGAAGGAGAAAACTCACCGAGGCAGTTCCATAGGATGGCAAG
ATCCTGGTATCGGTCTGCGATTCCGACTCGTCCAACATCAATACAACCTATTAATTTCCCCTCGTCAAAA
ATAAGGTTATCAAGTGAGAAATCACCATGAGTGACGACTGAATCCGGTGAGAATGGCAAAAGTTTATGCA
TTTCTTTCCAGACTTGTTCAACAGGCCAGCCATTACGCTCGTCATCAAAATCACTCGCATCAACCAAACC
GTTATTCATTCGTGATTGCGCCTGAGCGAGACGAAATACGCGATCGCTGTTAAAAGGACAATTACAAACA
GGAATCGAATGCAACCGGCGCAGGAACACTGCCAGCGCATCAACAATATTTTCACCTGAATCAGGATATT
CTTCTAATACCTGGAATGCTGTTTTCCCGGGGATCGCAGTGGTGAGTAACCATGCATCATCAGGAGTACG
GATAAAATGCTTGATGGTCGGAAGAGGCATAAATTCCGTCAGCCAGTTTAGTCTGACCATCTCATCTGTA
ACATCATTGGCAACGCTACCTTTGCCATGTTTCAGAAACAACTCTGGCGCATCGGGCTTCCCATACAATC
GATAGATTGTCGCACCTGATTGCCCGACATTATCGCGAGCCCATTTATACCCATATAAATCAGCATCCAT
GTTGGAATTTAATCGCGGCCTAGAGCAAGACGTTTCCCGTTGAATATGGCTCATAACACCCCTTGTATTA
CTGTTTATGTAAGCAGACAGTTTTATTGTTCATGACCAAAATCCCTTAACGTGAGTTTTCGTTCCACTGA
GCGTCAGACCCCGTAGAAAAGATCAAAGGATCTTCTTGAGATCCTTTTTTTCTGCGCGTAATCTGCTGCT
TGCAAACAAAAAAACCACCGCTACCAGCGGTGGTTTGTTTGCCGGATCAAGAGCTACCAACTCTTTTTCC
GAAGGTAACTGGCTTCAGCAGAGCGCAGATACCAAATACTGTCCTTCTAGTGTAGCCGTAGTTAGGCCAC
CACTTCAAGAACTCTGTAGCACCGCCTACATACCTCGCTCTGCTAATCCTGTTACCAGTGGCTGCTGCCA
GTGGCGATAAGTCGTGTCTTACCGGGTTGGACTCAAGACGATAGTTACCGGATAAGGCGCAGCGGTCGGG
CTGAACGGGGGGTTCGTGCACACAGCCCAGCTTGGAGCGAACGACCTACACCGAACTGAGATACCTACAG
CGTGAGCTATGAGAAAGCGCCACGCTTCCCGAAGGGAGAAAGGCGGACAGGTATCCGGTAAGCGGCAGGG
TCGGAACAGGAGAGCGCACGAGGGAGCTTCCAGGGGGAAACGCCTGGTATCTTTATAGTCCTGTCGGGTT
TCGCCACCTCTGACTTGAGCGTCGATTTTTGTGATGCTCGTCAGGGGGGCGGAGCCTATGGAAAAACGCC
AGCAACGCGGCCTTTTTACGGTTCCTGGCCTTTTGCTGGCCTTTTGCTCACATGTTCTTTCCTGCGTTAT
CCCCTGATTCTGTGGATAACCGTATTACCGCCTTTGAGTGAGCTGATACCGCTCGCCGCAGCCGAACGAC
CGAGCGCAGCGAGTCAGTGAGCGAGGAAGCGGAAGAGCGCCTGATGCGGTATTTTCTCCTTACGCATCTG
TGCGGTATTTCACACCGCATATATGGTGCACTCTCAGTACAATCTGCTCTGATGCCGCATAGTTAAGCCA
GTATACACTCCGCTATCGCTACGTGACTGGGTCATGGCTGCGCCCCGACACCCGCCAACACCCGCTGACG
CGCCCTGACGGGCTTGTCTGCTCCCGGCATCCGCTTACAGACAAGCTGTGACCGTCTCCGGGAGCTGCAT
GTGTCAGAGGTTTTCACCGTCATCACCGAAACGCGCGAGGCAGCTGCGGTAAAGCTCATCAGCGTGGTCG
TGAAGCGATTCACAGATGTCTGCCTGTTCATCCGCGTCCAGCTCGTTGAGTTTCTCCAGAAGCGTTAATG
TCTGGCTTCTGATAAAGCGGGCCATGTTAAGGGCGGTTTTTTCCTGTTTGGTCACTGATGCCTCCGTGTA
AGGGGGATTTCTGTTCATGGGGGTAATGATACCGATGAAACGAGAGAGGATGCTCACGATACGGGTTACT
GATGATGAACATGCCCGGTTACTGGAACGTTGTGAGGGTAAACAACTGGCGGTATGGATGCGGCGGGACC
AGAGAAAAATCACTCAGGGTCAATGCCAGCGCTTCGTTAATACAGATGTAGGTGTTCCACAGGGTAGCCA
GCAGCATCCTGCGATGCAGATCCGGAACATAATGGTGCAGGGCGCTGACTTCCGCGTTTCCAGACTTTAC
GAAACACGGAAACCGAAGACCATTCATGTTGTTGCTCAGGTCGCAGACGTTTTGCAGCAGCAGTCGCTTC
ACGTTCGCTCGCGTATCGGTGATTCATTCTGCTAACCAGTAAGGCAACCCCGCCAGCCTAGCCGGGTCCT
CAACGACAGGAGCACGATCATGCGCACCCGTGGGGCCGCCATGCCGGCGATAATGGCCTGCTTCTCGCCG
AAACGTTTGGTGGCGGGACCAGTGACGAAGGCTTGAGCGAGGGCGTGCAAGATTCCGAATACCGCAAGCG
ACAGGCCGATCATCGTCGCGCTCCAGCGAAAGCGGTCCTCGCCGAAAATGACCCAGAGCGCTGCCGGCAC
CTGTCCTACGAGTTGCATGATAAAGAAGACAGTCATAAGTGCGGCGACGATAGTCATGCCCCGCGCCCAC
CGGAAGGAGCTGACTGGGTTGAAGGCTCTCAAGGGCATCGGTCGAGATCCCGGTGCCTAATGAGTGAGCT
AACTTACATTAATTGCGTTGCGCTCACTGCCCGCTTTCCAGTCGGGAAACCTGTCGTGCCAGCTGCATTA
ATGAATCGGCCAACGCGCGGGGAGAGGCGGTTTGCGTATTGGGCGCCAGGGTGGTTTTTCTTTTCACCAG
TGAGACGGGCAACAGCTGATTGCCCTTCACCGCCTGGCCCTGAGAGAGTTGCAGCAAGCGGTCCACGCTG
GTTTGCCCCAGCAGGCGAAAATCCTGTTTGATGGTGGTTAACGGCGGGATATAACATGAGCTGTCTTCGG
TATCGTCGTATCCCACTACCGAGATATCCGCACCAACGCGCAGCCCGGACTCGGTAATGGCGCGCATTGC
GCCCAGCGCCATCTGATCGTTGGCAACCAGCATCGCAGTGGGAACGATGCCCTCATTCAGCATTTGCATG
GTTTGTTGAAAACCGGACATGGCACTCCAGTCGCCTTCCCGTTCCGCTATCGGCTGAATTTGATTGCGAG
TGAGATATTTATGCCAGCCAGCCAGACGCAGACGCGCCGAGACAGAACTTAATGGGCCCGCTAACAGCGC
GATTTGCTGGTGACCCAATGCGACCAGATGCTCCACGCCCAGTCGCGTACCGTCTTCATGGGAGAAAATA
ATACTGTTGATGGGTGTCTGGTCAGAGACATCAAGAAATAACGCCGGAACATTAGTGCAGGCAGCTTCCA
CAGCAATGGCATCCTGGTCATCCAGCGGATAGTTAATGATCAGCCCACTGACGCGTTGCGCGAGAAGATT
GTGCACCGCCGCTTTACAGGCTTCGACGCCGCTTCGTTCTACCATCGACACCACCACGCTGGCACCCAGT
TGATCGGCGCGAGATTTAATCGCCGCGACAATTTGCGACGGCGCGTGCAGGGCCAGACTGGAGGTGGCAA
CGCCAATCAGCAACGACTGTTTGCCCGCCAGTTGTTGTGCCACGCGGTTGGGAATGTAATTCAGCTCCGC
CATCGCCGCTTCCACTTTTTCCCGCGTTTTCGCAGAAACGTGGCTGGCCTGGTTCACCACGCGGGAAACG
GTCTGATAAGAGACACCGGCATACTCTGCGACATCGTATAACGTTACTGGTTTCACATTCACCACCCTGA
ATTGACTCTCTTCCGGGCGCTATCATGCCATACCGCGAAAGGTTTTGCGCCATTCGATGGTGTCCGGGAT
CTCGACGCTCTCCCTTATGCGACTCCTGCATTAGGAAGCAGCCCAGTAGTAGGTTGAGGCCGTTGAGCAC
CGCCGCCGCAAGGAATGGTGCATGCAAGGAGATGGCGCCCAACAGTCCCCCGGCCACGGGGCCTGCCACC
ATACCCACGCCGAAACAAGCGCTCATGAGCCCGAAGTGGCGAGCCCGATCTTCCCCATCGGTGATGTCGG
CGATATAGGCGCCAGCAACCGCACCTGTGGCGCCGGTGATGCCGGCCACGATGCGTCCGGCGTAGAGGAT
CGAGATCTCGATCCCGCGAAATTAATACGACTCACTATAGGGGAATTGTGAGCGGATAACAATTCCCCTC
TAGAAATAATTTTGTTTAACTTTAAGAAGGA
Features (pLannotate 1.2.2; 19 found; start..end, strand, type, name):
     13..849     +  CDS            H2-D1 (fragment): HA11_MOUSE - Experimental evidence at protein level: Swiss-Prot protein existence level 1. Involved in the presentation of foreign antigens to the immune system. From Mus musculus (Mouse).
    925..942     +  CDS            9xHis (fragment): 9xHis affinity tag
    952..1001    +  CDS            SET1 (fragment): solubility-enhancement tag derived from T7 phage gene 10B
   1009..1056    +  terminator     T7 terminator: transcription terminator for bacteriophage T7 RNA polymerase
   1093..1548    +  rep_origin     f1 ori (sequence partly withheld): f1 bacteriophage origin of replication; arrow indicates direction of (+) strand synthesis
   1575..1632    +  promoter       AmpR promoter (fragment): bla
   1641..2456    -  CDS            KanR: aminoglycoside phosphotransferase; aph(3')-Ia; confers resistance to kanamycin in bacteria or G418 (Geneticin®) in eukaryotes
   2578..3166    +  rep_origin     ori: high-copy-number ColE1/pMB1/pBR322/pUC origin of replication
   3352..3494    -  misc_feature   bom: basis of mobility region from pBR322
   3596..3787    -  CDS            rop: Rop protein, which maintains plasmids at low copy number; rop
   3804..4184    +  CDS            YPB1_ECOLX: Protein predicted: Swiss-Prot protein existence level 4. From Escherichia coli.
   4256..4547    -  CDS            TcR (fragment): tetracycline efflux protein; tet; confers resistance to tetracycline
   4562..4583    -  protein_bind   CAP binding site: CAP binding activates transcription in the presence of cAMP. E. coli catabolite activator protein
   4596..5678    -  CDS            lacI: lac repressor; lacI; The lac repressor binds to the lac operator to inhibit transcription in E. coli. This inhibition can be relieved by adding lactose or isopropyl-β-D-thiogalactopyranoside (IPTG).
   5679..5756    -  promoter       lacI promoter: lacI
   5764..6043    -  CDS            TcR (fragment): tetracycline efflux protein; tet; confers resistance to tetracycline
   6065..6083    +  promoter       T7 promoter: promoter for bacteriophage T7 RNA polymerase
   6084..6108    +  protein_bind   lac operator: The lac repressor binds to the lac operator to inhibit transcription in E. coli. This inhibition can be relieved by adding lactose or isopropyl-β-D-thiogalactopyranoside (IPTG). lac repressor encoded by lacI
   6123..2       +  RBS            RBS (across the origin): efficient ribosome binding site from bacteriophage T7 gene 10 (Olins and Rangwala, 1989)
