[The description below was written by a language model from this plasmid's Addgene catalogue record and pLannotate feature annotations shown in this document.]
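Description:
pTCF120 H-2D(b) is a bacterial expression plasmid built on the Novagen pET24a+ backbone for producing the soluble ectodomain of the mouse MHC class I heavy chain H-2D(b) in E. coli. It is selected with kanamycin through an aph(3')-Ia resistance gene and replicates from a pBR322-type ColE1 origin accompanied by the bom region and the rop gene, consistent with the low copy number listed in the record. An f1 origin is also present. Short annotated fragments of a tetracycline resistance gene and an AmpR promoter appear to be backbone remnants rather than functional markers.

The insert is a synthetic, E. coli codon-optimised cDNA in which the transmembrane domain has been replaced by an enzymatic biotinylation site, recorded as a C-terminal BSP41 tag. This tag is not annotated separately in the feature tables, but it presumably lies in the gap just after the H2-D1 coding fragment. Transcription is driven by a T7 promoter controlled by an adjacent lac operator, with translation starting from the T7 gene 10 ribosome binding site and transcription ending at the T7 terminator. The plasmid-borne lacI gene supplies repressor, so expression is IPTG-inducible in a host that provides T7 RNA polymerase; the depositor recommends BL21(DE3). A His-tag fragment from the vector is annotated downstream of the insert, but the record does not say whether it is translated as part of the product. The two sequence records, one from the repository and one from the depositor, differ by only a few nucleotides and carry the same set of features. According to the depositor comments, the protein is used to visualise antigen-specific T cells, which matches the purpose of the site-specific biotinylation tag.
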