Addgene plasmid #180454: pTCF120 H-2D(b)
Purpose: E. coli expression of soluble MHC protein
Depositing lab: John Altman. Depositing organization: Emory University.
Backbone
  Vector backbone: pET24a+
  Backbone manufacturer: Novagen
  Vector type: Bacterial Expression
Growth in bacteria
  Bacterial resistance: Kanamycin, 50 μg/mL
  Growth temperature: 37°C
  Growth strain: DH5alpha
  Copy number: Low Copy
Gene/Insert
  Gene/Insert name: H-2D(b)
  Species: M. musculus (mouse)
  Mutation: Replacement of transmembrane domain with enzymatic biotinylation site
  GenBank ID: NP_034510.3
  Tag / fusion protein: BSP41 (C terminal on insert)
  Cloning method: Restriction Enzyme; 5′ cloning site Unknown (unknown if destroyed)
Resource information
  A portion of this plasmid was derived from a plasmid made by: synthetic cDNA, E. coli optimized
Terms and licenses: Academic/Nonprofit Terms; Industry Terms: Not Available to Industry
Depositor comments: For detailed protocols of expression, purification and use to visualize antigen-specific T cells, please refer to Altman and Davis (2016) Curr. Protoc. Immunol. doi.org/10.1002/cpim.14. We recommend the E. coli BL21(DE3) strain for expression.
How to cite: pTCF120 H-2D(b) was a gift from John Altman (Addgene plasmid # 180454 ; http://n2t.net/addgene:180454 ; RRID:Addgene_180454)
